Addgene plasmid #158377: MAC-SARS-CoV-2 Orf8
Purpose: MAC-tagged gene expression
Depositing lab: Markku Varjosalo. Publication: Combined proximity labeling and affinity purification-mass spectrometry workflow for mapping and visualizing protein interaction networks. Liu X, Salokas K, Weldatsadik RG, Gawriyski L, Varjosalo M. Nat Protoc. 2020 Aug 10. pii: 10.1038/s41596-020-0365-x. doi: 10.1038/s41596-020-0365-x. PubMed 32778839.
Backbone
  Vector backbone: MAC-tag-C (#108077)
  Vector type: Mammalian Expression
Growth in bacteria
  Bacterial resistance: Ampicillin, 100 μg/mL
  Growth temperature: 37°C
  Growth strain: DH5alpha
  Copy number: High Copy
Gene/Insert
  Gene/Insert name: SARS-CoV-2 Orf8
  Species: Other
  Entrez Gene: ORF8 (a.k.a. GU280_gp09)
  Tag / fusion protein: MAC-tag (C terminal on backbone)
  Cloning method: Gateway Cloning
Terms and licenses: Academic/Nonprofit Terms; Industry Terms
How to cite: MAC-SARS-CoV-2 Orf8 was a gift from Markku Varjosalo (Addgene plasmid # 158377 ; http://n2t.net/addgene:158377 ; RRID:Addgene_158377)
