[The description below was written by a language model from this plasmid's Addgene catalogue record and pLannotate feature annotations shown in this document.]
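Description:
MAC-SARS-CoV-2 Orf8 is a mammalian expression plasmid built on the MAC-tag-C backbone, into which the SARS-CoV-2 accessory protein ORF8 (NS8) was introduced by Gateway cloning. It is maintained in E. coli as a high-copy plasmid through a ColE1/pUC-type origin and is selected with ampicillin via the β-lactamase gene. A partial f1 origin and remnants of lac regulatory sequence are also annotated in the backbone.

The ORF8 coding sequence sits between attB1 and attB2 recombination sites, downstream of the CMV immediate-early enhancer and promoter. Short tet operator-like fragments are annotated immediately after the promoter, which suggests a tetracycline-regulatable CMV/TetO arrangement, although the record does not state this explicitly. Downstream of attB2 lies the C-terminal MAC-tag, of which the annotated component is a BirA biotin ligase coding sequence from E. coli. Any further epitope or affinity modules within the tag are not resolved in the feature table. Transcription ends at the bGH polyadenylation signal. A separate region carries an FRT site directly upstream of a hygromycin resistance gene with no full promoter of its own, followed by an SV40 poly(A) signal. This layout is typical of vectors designed for FLP-mediated integration into a genomic FRT landing site, where correct insertion activates hygromycin resistance and yields isogenic stable cell lines.

The stated purpose is MAC-tagged gene expression. The associated work describes a combined proximity labelling and affinity purification mass spectrometry workflow, so the construct is suited to mapping the host protein interaction partners of ORF8 in mammalian cells.
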