Features (pLannotate 1.2.2; 24 found; start..end, strand, type, name):
     34..86      -  misc_feature   bom (fragment): basis of mobility region from pBR322
    241..620     +  enhancer       CMV enhancer: human cytomegalovirus immediate early enhancer
    621..824     +  promoter       CMV promoter: human cytomegalovirus (CMV) immediate early promoter
    826..845     +  promoter       PLtetO-1 promoter (fragment): modified phage lambda PL promoter with tet operator sites (Lutz and Bujard, 1997)
    847..866     +  promoter       PLtetO-1 promoter (fragment): modified phage lambda PL promoter with tet operator sites (Lutz and Bujard, 1997)
    874..907     +  promoter       TRE3GV promoter (fragment): 3rd-generation Tet-responsive promoter that can be activated by binding of Tet-On® 3G, optimized for retroviral and lentiviral vectors
   1042..1066    +  protein_bind   attB1: mutant version of attB; recombination site for the Gateway® BP reaction BP Clonase™
   1072..1434    +  CDS            NS8_SARS2: Experimental evidence at protein level: Swiss-Prot protein existence level 1. Plays a role in modulating host immune response (PubMed:31986261). Binds to IL17RA receptor, leading to IL17 pathway activation and an increased secretion of pro-inflammatory factors. Contributes to cytokine storm during COVID-19 infection. From Severe acute respiratory syndrome coronavirus 2 (2019-nCoV) (SARS-CoV-2).
   1436..1460    -  protein_bind   attB2: mutant version of attB; recombination site for the Gateway® BP reaction BP Clonase™
   1648..2607    +  CDS            birA: BIRA_ECOLI - Also known as bioR, dhbB. Experimental evidence at protein level: Swiss-Prot protein existence level 1. Acts both as a biotin--[acetyl-CoA-carboxylase] ligase and a biotin-operon repressor. In the presence of ATP, BirA activates biotin to form the BirA-biotinyl-5'-adenylate (BirA-bio-5'-AMP or holoBirA) complex. HoloBirA can either transfer the biotinyl moiety to the biotin carboxyl carrier protein (BCCP) subunit of acetyl-CoA carboxylase, or bind to the biotin operator site and inhibit transcription of the operon. From Escherichia coli (strain K12).
   2657..2881    +  polyA_signal   bGH poly(A) signal: bovine growth hormone polyadenylation signal
   2885..2906    +  promoter       SV40 promoter (fragment): SV40 enhancer and early promoter
   2927..3160    +  rep_origin     f1 ori (fragment) (sequence partly withheld): f1 bacteriophage origin of replication; arrow indicates direction of (+) strand synthesis
   3165..3212    +  protein_bind   FRT: FLP-mediated recombination occurs in the 8-bp core sequence TCTAGAAA (Turan and Bode, 2011). FLP recombinase from the Saccharomyces cerevisiae 2μ plasmid
   3220..4242    +  CDS            HygR: aminoglycoside phosphotransferase from E. coli; aph(4)-Ia; confers resistance to hygromycin
   4252..4377    +  CDS            ble (fragment): BLE_KLEPN - Experimental evidence at protein level: Swiss-Prot protein existence level 1. Binding protein with a strong affinity to the bleomycin family of antibiotics. Binds to CL990; an antimitotic-antibiotic compound. From Klebsiella pneumoniae.
   4372..4493    +  polyA_signal   SV40 poly(A) signal: SV40 polyadenylation signal
   4566..4582    -  protein_bind   lac operator: The lac repressor binds to the lac operator to inhibit transcription in E. coli. This inhibition can be relieved by adding lactose or isopropyl-β-D-thiogalactopyranoside (IPTG). lac repressor encoded by lacI
   4590..4620    -  promoter       lac promoter: promoter for the E. coli lac operon
   4635..4656    -  protein_bind   CAP binding site: CAP binding activates transcription in the presence of cAMP. E. coli catabolite activator protein
   4669..4761    -  CDS            lacI (fragment): lac repressor; lacI; The lac repressor binds to the lac operator to inhibit transcription in E. coli. This inhibition can be relieved by adding lactose or isopropyl-β-D-thiogalactopyranoside (IPTG).
   4944..5532    -  rep_origin     ori: high-copy-number ColE1/pMB1/pBR322/pUC origin of replication
   5703..6563    -  CDS            AmpR: β-lactamase; bla; confers resistance to ampicillin, carbenicillin, and related antibiotics
   6564..6668    -  promoter       AmpR promoter: bla
>Addgene plasmid #158377 | MAC-SARS-CoV-2 Orf8 | addgene full sequence | sequence record 309558 | Addgene NGS Result
GACGTCGACGGATCGGGAGATCTCCCGATCCCCTATGGTGCACTCTCAGTACAATCTGCTCTGATGCCGC
ATAGTTAAGCCAGTATCTGCTCCCTGCTTGTGTGTTGGAGGTCGCTGAGTAGTGCGCGAGCAAAATTTAA
GCTACAACAAGGCAAGGCTTGACCGACAATTGCATGAAGAATCTGCTTAGGGTTAGGCGTTTTGCGCTGC
TTCGCGATGTACGGGCCAGATATACGCGTTGACATTGATTATTGACTAGTTATTAATAGTAATCAATTAC
GGGGTCATTAGTTCATAGCCCATATATGGAGTTCCGCGTTACATAACTTACGGTAAATGGCCCGCCTGGC
TGACCGCCCAACGACCCCCGCCCATTGACGTCAATAATGACGTATGTTCCCATAGTAACGCCAATAGGGA
CTTTCCATTGACGTCAATGGGTGGAGTATTTACGGTAAACTGCCCACTTGGCAGTACATCAAGTGTATCA
TATGCCAAGTACGCCCCCTATTGACGTCAATGACGGTAAATGGCCCGCCTGGCATTATGCCCAGTACATG
ACCTTATGGGACTTTCCTACTTGGCAGTACATCTACGTATTAGTCATCGCTATTACCATGGTGATGCGGT
TTTGGCAGTACATCAATGGGCGTGGATAGCGGTTTGACTCACGGGGATTTCCAAGTCTCCACCCCATTGA
CGTCAATGGGAGTTTGTTTTGGCACCAAAATCAACGGGACTTTCCAAAATGTCGTAACAACTCCGCCCCA
TTGACGCAAATGGGCGGTAGGCGTGTACGGTGGGAGGTCTATATAAGCAGAGCTCTCCCTATCAGTGATA
GAGATCTCCCTATCAGTGATAGAGATCGTCGACGAGCTCGTTTAGTGAACCGTCAGATCGCCTGGAGACG
CCATCCACGCTGTTTTGACCTCCATAGAAGACACCGGGACCGATCCAGCCTCCGGACTCTAGCGTTTAAA
CTTAAGCTTGGTACCGAGCTCGGATCCACTAGTCCAGTGTGGTGGAATTCTGCAGATATCAACAAGTTTG
TACAAAAAAGCAGGCTCCACCATGAAGTTTCTCGTGTTCTTGGGCATTATCACCACAGTCGCGGCTTTTC
ATCAAGAATGCTCTTTGCAGTCTTGTACACAGCATCAACCTTATGTCGTCGATGATCCTTGCCCGATTCA
CTTTTACAGTAAATGGTATATCAGGGTAGGGGCCCGAAAAAGCGCACCATTGATTGAATTGTGTGTGGAC
GAGGCAGGGAGCAAAAGTCCGATTCAATACATTGACATCGGTAATTATACTGTCAGTTGTTCCCCCTTTA
CGATCAACTGCCAAGAACCCAAACTGGGGAGCTTGGTGGTCCGATGTTCCTTCTATGAAGATTTTCTTGA
GTATCACGATGTCAGGGTGGTCCTTGACTTTATAGACCCAGCTTTCTTGTACAAAGTGGTTGATATCAAG
GCCGCCGACATCACCAGCCTGTACAAGAAAGTGGGGTGGAGCCATCCCCAGTTCGAGAAGGGCGGAGGAT
CTGGCGGCGGAAGCGGCGGAGGAAGCTGGTCCCACCCTCAGTTTGAGAAAGGCACCGAGCTGGGCAGCAC
CATGGCCAGCTACCCCTACGACGTGCCCGACTACGCCAAGGACAACACCGTGCCCCTGAAGCTGATCGCC
CTGCTGGCCAACGGCGAGTTCCACTCTGGCGAGCAGCTGGGCGAGACACTGGGCATGAGCAGAGCCGCCA
TCAACAAGCACATCCAGACCCTGCGGGACTGGGGCGTGGACGTGTTCACAGTGCCCGGCAAGGGCTACAG
CCTGCCCGAGCCCATCCAGCTGCTGAACGCCAAGCAGATCCTGGGCCAGCTGGATGGCGGATCTGTGGCC
GTGCTGCCCGTGATCGACAGCACCAACCAGTATCTGCTCGACCGGATCGGCGAGCTGAAGTCCGGCGACG
CCTGTATCGCCGAGTACCAGCAGGCCGGCAGAGGCGGCAGGGGCAGAAAGTGGTTCAGCCCCTTCGGCGC
CAACCTGTACCTGAGCATGTTCTGGAGACTGGAACAGGGCCCAGCCGCCGCTATTGGCCTGAGCCTGGTC
ATCGGCATCGTGATGGCCGAGGTGCTGCGGAAGCTGGGCGCCGACAAAGTGCGCGTGAAGTGGCCCAACG
ACCTGTATCTGCAGGACCGGAAGCTGGCCGGCATCCTGGTGGAACTGACCGGCAAAACAGGCGACGCCGC
CCAGATCGTGATCGGCGCTGGCATCAACATGGCCATGCGGCGGGTGGAAGAGAGCGTGGTCAACCAGGGC
TGGATCACCCTGCAGGAAGCCGGCATCAACCTGGACCGGAACACCCTGGCCGCCATGCTGATCAGAGAGC
TGAGAGCCGCCCTGGAACTGTTCGAGCAGGAAGGCCTGGCCCCCTACCTGAGCAGATGGGAGAAGCTGGA
CAACTTCATCAACCGGCCCGTGAAACTGATCATCGGCGACAAAGAGATCTTCGGCATCAGCCGGGGCATC
GACAAGCAGGGGGCCCTGCTCCTGGAACAGGACGGCATCATCAAGCCCTGGATGGGCGGCGAGATCAGCC
TGCGGAGCGCCGAGAAGTGATGACTCGAGTCTAGAGGGCCCGTTTAAACCCGCTGATCAGCCTCGACTGT
GCCTTCTAGTTGCCAGCCATCTGTTGTTTGCCCCTCCCCCGTGCCTTCCTTGACCCTGGAAGGTGCCACT
CCCACTGTCCTTTCCTAATAAAATGAGGAAATTGCATCGCATTGTCTGAGTAGGTGTCATTCTATTCTGG
GGGGTGGGGTGGGGCAGGACAGCAAGGGGGAGGATTGGGAAGACAATAGCAGGCATGCTGGGGATGCGGT
GGGCTCTATGGCTTCTGAGGCGGAAAGAACCAGCTGGGGCTCTAGGGGGTATCCCC
[124 nt withheld, positions 2927-3050]
C
[91 nt withheld, positions 3052-3142]
AGGGTGATGGTTCACGTACCTAGAAGTTCCTATTCCGAAGTTCCTATTCTCTAGAAAGTATAGGAACTTC
CTTGGCCAAAAAGCCTGAACTCACCGCGACGTCTGTCGAGAAGTTTCTGATCGAAAAGTTCGACAGCGTC
TCCGACCTGATGCAGCTCTCGGAGGGCGAAGAATCTCGTGCTTTCAGCTTCGATGTAGGAGGGCGTGGAT
ATGTCCTGCGGGTAAATAGCTGCGCCGATGGTTTCTACAAAGATCGTTATGTTTATCGGCACTTTGCATC
GGCCGCGCTCCCGATTCCGGAAGTGCTTGACATTGGGGAATTCAGCGAGAGCCTGACCTATTGCATCTCC
CGCCGTGCACAGGGTGTCACGTTGCAAGACCTGCCTGAAACCGAACTGCCCGCTGTTCTGCAGCCGGTCG
CGGAGGCCATGGATGCGATCGCTGCGGCCGATCTTAGCCAGACGAGCGGGTTCGGCCCATTCGGACCGCA
AGGAATCGGTCAATACACTACATGGCGTGATTTCATATGCGCGATTGCTGATCCCCATGTGTATCACTGG
CAAACTGTGATGGACGACACCGTCAGTGCGTCCGTCGCGCAGGCTCTCGATGAGCTGATGCTTTGGGCCG
AGGACTGCCCCGAAGTCCGGCACCTCGTGCACGCGGATTTCGGCTCCAACAATGTCCTGACGGACAATGG
CCGCATAACAGCGGTCATTGACTGGAGCGAGGCGATGTTCGGGGATTCCCAATACGAGGTCGCCAACATC
TTCTTCTGGAGGCCGTGGTTGGCTTGTATGGAGCAGCAGACGCGCTACTTCGAGCGGAGGCATCCGGAGC
TTGCAGGATCGCCGCGGCTCCGGGCGTATATGCTCCGCATTGGTCTTGACCAACTCTATCAGAGCTTGGT
TGACGGCAATTTCGATGATGCAGCTTGGGCGCAGGGTCGATGCGACGCAATCGTCCGATCCGGAGCCGGG
ACTGTCGGGCGTACACAAATCGCCCGCAGAAGCGCGGCCGTCTGGACCGATGGCTGTGTAGAAGTACTCG
CCGATAGTGGAAACCGACGCCCCAGCACTCGTCCGAGGGCAAAGGAATAGCACGTACTACGAGATTTCGA
TTCCACCGCCGCCTTCTATGAAAGGTTGGGCTTCGGAATCGTTTTCCGGGACGCCGGCTGGATGATCCTC
CAGCGCGGGGATCTCATGCTGGAGTTCTTCGCCCACCCCAACTTGTTTATTGCAGCTTATAATGGTTACA
AATAAAGCAATAGCATCACAAATTTCACAAATAAAGCATTTTTTTCACTGCATTCTAGTTGTGGTTTGTC
CAAACTCATCAATGTATCTTATCATGTCTGTATACCGTCGACCTCTAGCTAGAGCTTGGCGTAATCATGG
TCATAGCTGTTTCCTGTGTGAAATTGTTATCCGCTCACAATTCCACACAACATACGAGCCGGAAGCATAA
AGTGTAAAGCCTGGGGTGCCTAATGAGTGAGCTAACTCACATTAATTGCGTTGCGCTCACTGCCCGCTTT
CCAGTCGGGAAACCTGTCGTGCCAGCTGCATTAATGAATCGGCCAACGCGCGGGGAGAGGCGGTTTGCGT
ATTGGGCGCTCTTCCGCTTCCTCGCTCACTGACTCGCTGCGCTCGGTCGTTCGGCTGCGGCGAGCGGTAT
CAGCTCACTCAAAGGCGGTAATACGGTTATCCACAGAATCAGGGGATAACGCAGGAAAGAACATGTGAGC
AAAAGGCCAGCAAAAGGCCAGGAACCGTAAAAAGGCCGCGTTGCTGGCGTTTTTCCATAGGCTCCGCCCC
CCTGACGAGCATCACAAAAATCGACGCTCAAGTCAGAGGTGGCGAAACCCGACAGGACTATAAAGATACC
AGGCGTTTCCCCCTGGAAGCTCCCTCGTGCGCTCTCCTGTTCCGACCCTGCCGCTTACCGGATACCTGTC
CGCCTTTCTCCCTTCGGGAAGCGTGGCGCTTTCTCATAGCTCACGCTGTAGGTATCTCAGTTCGGTGTAG
GTCGTTCGCTCCAAGCTGGGCTGTGTGCACGAACCCCCCGTTCAGCCCGACCGCTGCGCCTTATCCGGTA
ACTATCGTCTTGAGTCCAACCCGGTAAGACACGACTTATCGCCACTGGCAGCAGCCACTGGTAACAGGAT
TAGCAGAGCGAGGTATGTAGGCGGTGCTACAGAGTTCTTGAAGTGGTGGCCTAACTACGGCTACACTAGA
AGAACAGTATTTGGTATCTGCGCTCTGCTGAAGCCAGTTACCTTCGGAAAAAGAGTTGGTAGCTCTTGAT
CCGGCAAACAAACCACCGCTGGTAGCGGTGGTTTTTTTGTTTGCAAGCAGCAGATTACGCGCAGAAAAAA
AGGATCTCAAGAAGATCCTTTGATCTTTTCTACGGGGTCTGACGCTCAGTGGAACGAAAACTCACGTTAA
GGGATTTTGGTCATGAGATTATCAAAAAGGATCTTCACCTAGATCCTTTTAAATTAAAAATGAAGTTTTA
AATCAATCTAAAGTATATATGAGTAAACTTGGTCTGACAGTTACCAATGCTTAATCAGTGAGGCACCTAT
CTCAGCGATCTGTCTATTTCGTTCATCCATAGTTGCCTGACTCCCCGTCGTGTAGATAACTACGATACGG
GAGGGCTTACCATCTGGCCCCAGTGCTGCAATGATACCGCGAGACCCACGCTCACCGGCTCCAGATTTAT
CAGCAATAAACCAGCCAGCCGGAAGGGCCGAGCGCAGAAGTGGTCCTGCAACTTTATCCGCCTCCATCCA
GTCTATTAATTGTTGCCGGGAAGCTAGAGTAAGTAGTTCGCCAGTTAATAGTTTGCGCAACGTTGTTGCC
ATTGCTACAGGCATCGTGGTGTCACGCTCGTCGTTTGGTATGGCTTCATTCAGCTCCGGTTCCCAACGAT
CAAGGCGAGTTACATGATCCCCCATGTTGTGCAAAAAAGCGGTTAGCTCCTTCGGTCCTCCGATCGTTGT
CAGAAGTAAGTTGGCCGCAGTGTTATCACTCATGGTTATGGCAGCACTGCATAATTCTCTTACTGTCATG
CCATCCGTAAGATGCTTTTCTGTGACTGGTGAGTACTCAACCAAGTCATTCTGAGAATAGTGTATGCGGC
GACCGAGTTGCTCTTGCCCGGCGTCAATACGGGATAATACCGCGCCACATAGCAGAACTTTAAAAGTGCT
CATCATTGGAAAACGTTCTTCGGGGCGAAAACTCTCAAGGATCTTACCGCTGTTGAGATCCAGTTCGATG
TAACCCACTCGTGCACCCAACTGATCTTCAGCATCTTTTACTTTCACCAGCGTTTCTGGGTGAGCAAAAA
CAGGAAGGCAAAATGCCGCAAAAAAGGGAATAAGGGCGACACGGAAATGTTGAATACTCATACTCTTCCT
TTTTCAATATTATTGAAGCATTTATCAGGGTTATTGTCTCATGAGCGGATACATATTTGAATGTATTTAG
AAAAATAAACAAATAGGGGTTCCGCGCACATTTCCCCGAAAAGTGCCACCT
